Addgene plasmid #69835: pQE80L-SpyCatcher-ELP-GFP
Purpose: Bacterial expression plasmid containing SpyCatcher-ELP-GFP fusion. SpyCatcher forms a covalent bond with SpyTag and can be used to label plasma membrane localized SpyTag-C1C2 in live cells.
Depositing lab: Viviana Gradinaru. Depositing organization: California Institute of Technology. Publication: Genetically Encoded Spy Peptide Fusion System to Detect Plasma Membrane-Localized Proteins In Vivo. Bedbrook CN, Kato M, Ravindra Kumar S, Lakshmanan A, Nath RD, Sun F, Sternberg PW, Arnold FH, Gradinaru V. Chem Biol. 2015 Aug 20;22(8):1108-21. doi: 10.1016/j.chembiol.2015.06.020. Epub 2015 Jul 23. PubMed 26211362.
Backbone
  Vector backbone: pQE-80L
  Backbone size w/o insert (bp): 5378
  Total vector size (bp): 6791
  Vector type: Bacterial Expression
Growth in bacteria
  Bacterial resistance: Ampicillin, 100 μg/mL
  Growth temperature: 37°C
  Growth strain: NEB Stable
  Copy number: High Copy
Gene/Insert
  Gene/Insert name: SpyCatcher-ELP-GFP
  Insert size (bp): 1413
  Promoter: T5 promoter/lac operator element
  Tag / fusion protein: GFP (C terminal on insert); TEV Tag (N terminal on insert); 6x His Tag (N terminal on insert)
  Cloning method: Gibson Cloning
  Sequencing primers: 5′ TTGCTTTGTGAGCGGATAAC
Terms and licenses: Academic/Nonprofit Terms; Industry Terms: Not Available to Industry
How to cite: pQE80L-SpyCatcher-ELP-GFP was a gift from Viviana Gradinaru (Addgene plasmid # 69835 ; http://n2t.net/addgene:69835 ; RRID:Addgene_69835)
