[The description below was written by a language model from this plasmid's Addgene catalogue record and pLannotate feature annotations shown in this document.]
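Description:
pQE80L-SpyCatcher-ELP-GFP is a 6,791 bp bacterial expression plasmid built on the pQE-80L backbone for producing a recombinant SpyCatcher-ELP-GFP fusion protein in E. coli. It replicates from a high-copy ColE1/pMB1-type origin and is selected with ampicillin through the β-lactamase (AmpR) gene. The feature table also shows the usual pQE-80L backbone elements: a chloramphenicol acetyltransferase (cat) coding sequence preceded by only a fragment of its promoter, a bom region, a rop fragment, and a lacI gene driven by the lacIq promoter, which supplies abundant lac repressor from the plasmid itself.

Expression is driven by the bacteriophage T5 promoter, which is recognised by E. coli RNA polymerase. It is coupled to lac operator sequences, so transcription is held off by LacI and induced with IPTG. The lambda t0 terminator lies downstream of the insert, with rrnB T1 further along after cat. The 1,413 bp insert, assembled by Gibson cloning, encodes an N-terminal 6xHis tag for affinity purification and a TEV protease site, followed by SpyCatcher, an elastin-like polypeptide (ELP) segment and a C-terminal GFP, annotated as the GFPuv variant. SpyCatcher and ELP are not picked up by the automated annotation. The table also shows a second TEV site and a short solubility-tag fragment downstream of GFP, whose role the record does not explain.

SpyCatcher spontaneously forms a covalent isopeptide bond with the short SpyTag peptide. The purified fluorescent fusion therefore serves as an externally applied labelling reagent, used according to the record to detect plasma-membrane-localised SpyTag-C1C2, a SpyTag-fused channelrhodopsin chimera, in live cells.
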