Features (pLannotate 1.2.2; 20 found; start..end, strand, type, name):
     10..54      +  promoter       T5 promoter: bacteriophage T5 promoter for E. coli RNA polymerase, with embedded lac operator
     62..78      +  protein_bind   lac operator: The lac repressor binds to the lac operator to inhibit transcription in E. coli. This inhibition can be relieved by adding lactose or isopropyl-β-D-thiogalactopyranoside (IPTG). lac repressor encoded by lacI
    130..146     +  CDS            capTEV™ (fragment): composite tag for in vivo biotinylation, TEV protease cleavage, and 6xHis tagging
    166..186     +  CDS            TEV site: tobacco etch virus (TEV) protease recognition and cleavage site
    811..1527    +  CDS            GFPuv: GFP variant optimized for excitation by UV light
   1792..1812    +  CDS            TEV site: tobacco etch virus (TEV) protease recognition and cleavage site
   2210..2228    +  CDS            SET1 (fragment): solubility-enhancement tag derived from T7 phage gene 10B
   2248..2342    +  terminator     lambda t0 terminator: transcription terminator from phage lambda
   2357..2385    +  promoter       cat promoter (fragment): promoter of the E. coli cat gene encoding chloramphenicol acetyltransferase
   2386..3042    +  CDS            cat: CAT_ECOLX - Experimental evidence at protein level: Swiss-Prot protein existence level 1. This enzyme is an effector of chloramphenicol resistance in bacteria. From Escherichia coli. This protein is used as a marker in many commonly used cloning vectors, such as pACYC184.
   3110..3196    +  terminator     rrnB T1 terminator: Escherichia coli rrnB; transcription terminator T1 from the E. coli rrnB gene
   3219..3236    -  promoter       tet promoter (fragment): E. coli promoter for tetracycline efflux protein gene
   3255..3276    -  protein_bind   CAP binding site: CAP binding activates transcription in the presence of cAMP. E. coli catabolite activator protein
   3289..4371    -  CDS            lacI: lac repressor; lacI; The lac repressor binds to the lac operator to inhibit transcription in E. coli. This inhibition can be relieved by adding lactose or isopropyl-β-D-thiogalactopyranoside (IPTG).
   4372..4449    -  promoter       lacIq promoter: lacI (mutant); In the lacIq allele, a single base change in the promoter boosts expression of the lacI gene about 10-fold.
   4498..4539    +  CDS            rop (fragment): Rop protein, which maintains plasmids at low copy number; rop
   4641..4781    +  misc_feature   bom: basis of mobility region from pBR322
   4967..5555    -  rep_origin     ori: high-copy-number ColE1/pMB1/pBR322/pUC origin of replication
   5726..6586    -  CDS            AmpR: β-lactamase; bla; confers resistance to ampicillin, carbenicillin, and related antibiotics
   6587..6691    -  promoter       AmpR promoter: bla
>Addgene plasmid #69835 | pQE80L-SpyCatcher-ELP-GFP | addgene full sequence | sequence record 183106 | Addgene NGS Result
CTTGAGAAATCATAAAAAATTTATTTGCTTTGTGAGCGGATAACAATTATAATAGATTCAATTGTGAGCG
GATAACAATTTCACACAGAATTCATTAAAGAGGAGAAATTAACTATGAAAGGCAGCAGCCATCATCATCA
TCATCACGTCGACATCCCAACGACCGAAAACCTGTATTTTCAGGGCGCCATGGTTGATACCTTATCAGGT
TTATCAAGTGAGCAAGGTCAGTCCGGTGATATGACAATTGAAGAAGATAGTGCTACCCATATTAAATTCT
CAAAACGTGATGAGGACGGCAAAGAGTTAGCTGGTGCAACTATGGAGTTGCGTGATTCATCTGGTAAAAC
TATTAGTACATGGATTTCAGATGGACAAGTGAAAGATTTCTACCTGTATCCAGGAAAATATACATTTGTC
GAAACCGCAGCACCAGACGGTTATGAGGTAGCAACTGCTATTACCTTTACAGTTAATGAGCAAGGTCAGG
TTACTGTAAATGGCAAAGCAACTAAAGGTGACGCTCATATTGACGGTCCGCAAGGTATTTGGGGTCAGCT
CGACGGCCACGGCGTGGGTGTTCCGGGCGTCGGTGTGCCGGGTGTGGGTGTGCCGGGCGAAGGTGTGCCG
GGCGTCGGTGTGCCGGGTGTTGGTGTTCCGGGCGTTGGTGTGCCGGGCGTTGGCGTGCCGGGCGAGGGTG
TGCCGGGCGTTGGTGTTCCGGGCGTGGGTGTGCCGGGCGTGGGCGTGCCGGGCGTCGGTGTTCCGGGCGA
GGGTGTGCCGGGCGTAGGTGTGCCGGGCGTTGGTGAGCTCATGAGTAAAGGAGAAGAACTTTTCACTGGA
GTCGTCCCAATTCTTGTTGAATTAGATGGTGATGTTAATGGGCACAAATTTTCTGTCAGAGGAGAGGGTG
AAGGTGATGCCACATACGGAAAAATTACCCTTAAATTGATTTGCACTACTGGAAAACTACCTGTTCCATG
GCCAACACTTGTCACTACTTGCGGTTATGGTGTTCAATGCTTTGCGCGTTATCCGGATCATCTGAAACGG
CATGACTTTTTCAAGAGTGCCTTTCCCGAAGGTTATGTACAGGAACGCACTATATCTTTCAAAGATGACG
GGAAGTTCAAGACGCGTGCTGAAGTCAAGTTTGAAGGTGATACCATTGTTAATCGTATCAAGTTAAAAGG
CATTGATTTTAAAGAAGATGGAAACATTCTCGGACACAAACTCGAGTACAACTATAACTCACACGATGTA
TACATCACGGCAGACAAACAAAAGACTGGAATCAAAGCTAACTTCAAAATTCGCCACAACGTTGAAGATG
GTTCCGTTCAACTGGCAGACCATTATCAACAAAATACTCCAATTGGCGATGGCCCTGTCCGTTTACCAGA
CAACCATTACCTGTTGACACAATCTGTCATTTCGAAAGATCCCAACGAAAAGCGTGACCACGCGGTCCTT
CATGAGTTTGTAACTGCTGCTGGGATTACACATGGCATCGATGAACTCTACAAATAAACTAGTGTGCCGG
GCGTCGGCGTGCCGGGCGTAGGTGTTCCGGGCGAGGGTGTTCCGGGCGTTGGTGTGCCGGGCGTCGGCGT
GCCGGGCGTGGGTGTTCCGGGCGTAGGTGTGCCGGGCGAGGGTGTGCCGGGCGTGGGCGTGCCGGGCGTA
GGTGTTCCGGGCGTAGGTGTTCCGGGCGTAGGTGTTCCGGGTGAAGGCGTGCCGGGCGTTGGTGTGCCGG
GTGTGGGCGTGCCGGGCGGGCTGCTCGACATCCCAACGACCGAAAACCTGTATTTTCAGGGCGCCATGGT
TGATACCTTATCAGGTTTATCAAGTGAGCAAGGTCAGTCCGGTGATATGACAATTGAAGAAGATAGTGCT
ACCCATATTAAATTCTCAAAACGTGATGAGGACGGCAAAGAGTTAGCTGGTGCAACTATGGAGTTGCGTG
ATTCATCTGGTAAAACTATTAGTACATGGATTTCAGATGGACAAGTGAAAGATTTCTACCTGTATCCAGG
AAAATATACATTTGTCGAAACCGCAGCACCAGACGGTTATGAGGTAGCAACTGCTATTACCTTTACAGTT
AATGAGCAAGGTCAGGTTACTGTAAATGGCAAAGCAACTAAAGGTGACGCTCATATTGACGGTCCGCAAG
GTATTTGGGGTCAGCTCGAGTGGAAGAAATAAGGATCCGGCTGCTAACAAAGCCCGAAGCTTAATTAGCT
GAGCTTGGACTCCTGTTGATAGATCCAGTAATGACCTCAGAACTCCATCTGGATTTGTTCAGAACGCTCG
GTTGCCGCCGGGCGTTTTTTATTGGTGAGAATCCAAGCCAGCTTGGCGAGATTTTCAGGAGCTAAGGAAG
CTAAAATGGAGAAAAAAATCACTGGATATACCACCGTTGATATATCCCAATGGCATCGTAAAGAACATTT
TGAGGCATTTCAGTCAGTTGCTCAATGTACCTATAACCAGACCGTTCAGCTGGATATTACGGCCTTTTTA
AAGACCGTAAAGAAAAATAAGCACAAGTTTTATCCGGCCTTTATTCACATTCTTGCCCGCCTGATGAATG
CTCATCCGGAATTTCGTATGGCAATGAAAGACGGTGAGCTGGTGATATGGGATAGTGTTCACCCTTGTTA
CACCGTTTTCCATGAGCAAACTGAAACGTTTTCATCGCTCTGGAGTGAATACCACGACGATTTCCGGCAG
TTTCTACACATATATTCGCAAGATGTGGCGTGTTACGGTGAAAACCTGGCCTATTTCCCTAAAGGGTTTA
TTGAGAATATGTTTTTCGTCTCAGCCAATCCCTGGGTGAGTTTCACCAGTTTTGATTTAAACGTGGCCAA
TATGGACAACTTCTTCGCCCCCGTTTTCACCATGGGCAAATATTATACGCAAGGCGACAAGGTGCTGATG
CCGCTGGCGATTCAGGTTCATCATGCCGTTTGTGATGGCTTCCATGTCGGCAGAATGCTTAATGAATTAC
AACAGTACTGCGATGAGTGGCAGGGCGGGGCGTAATTTTTTTAAGGCAGTTATTGGTGCCCTTAAACGCC
TGGGGTAATGACTCTCTAGCTTGAGGCATCAAATAAAACGAAAGGCTCAGTCGAAAGACTGGGCCTTTCG
TTTTATCTGTTGTTTGTCGGTGAACGCTCTCCTGAGTAGGACAAATCCGCCCTCTAGATTACGTGCAGTC
GATGATAAGCTGTCAAACATGAGAATTGTGCCTAATGAGTGAGCTAACTTACATTAATTGCGTTGCGCTC
ACTGCCCGCTTTCCAGTCGGGAAACCTGTCGTGCCAGCTGCATTAATGAATCGGCCAACGCGCGGGGAGA
GGCGGTTTGCGTATTGGGCGCCAGGGTGGTTTTTCTTTTCACCAGTGAGACGGGCAACAGCTGATTGCCC
TTCACCGCCTGGCCCTGAGAGAGTTGCAGCAAGCGGTCCACGCTGGTTTGCCCCAGCAGGCGAAAATCCT
GTTTGATGGTGGTTAACGGCGGGATATAACATGAGCTGTCTTCGGTATCGTCGTATCCCACTACCGAGAT
ATCCGCACCAACGCGCAGCCCGGACTCGGTAATGGCGCGCATTGCGCCCAGCGCCATCTGATCGTTGGCA
ACCAGCATCGCAGTGGGAACGATGCCCTCATTCAGCATTTGCATGGTTTGTTGAAAACCGGACATGGCAC
TCCAGTCGCCTTCCCGTTCCGCTATCGGCTGAATTTGATTGCGAGTGAGATATTTATGCCAGCCAGCCAG
ACGCAGACGCGCCGAGACAGAACTTAATGGGCCCGCTAACAGCGCGATTTGCTGGTGACCCAATGCGACC
AGATGCTCCACGCCCAGTCGCGTACCGTCTTCATGGGAGAAAATAATACTGTTGATGGGTGTCTGGTCAG
AGACATCAAGAAATAACGCCGGAACATTAGTGCAGGCAGCTTCCACAGCAATGGCATCCTGGTCATCCAG
CGGATAGTTAATGATCAGCCCACTGACGCGTTGCGCGAGAAGATTGTGCACCGCCGCTTTACAGGCTTCG
ACGCCGCTTCGTTCTACCATCGACACCACCACGCTGGCACCCAGTTGATCGGCGCGAGATTTAATCGCCG
CGACAATTTGCGACGGCGCGTGCAGGGCCAGACTGGAGGTGGCAACGCCAATCAGCAACGACTGTTTGCC
CGCCAGTTGTTGTGCCACGCGGTTGGGAATGTAATTCAGCTCCGCCATCGCCGCTTCCACTTTTTCCCGC
GTTTTCGCAGAAACGTGGCTGGCCTGGTTCACCACGCGGGAAACGGTCTGATAAGAGACACCGGCATACT
CTGCGACATCGTATAACGTTACTGGTTTCACATTCACCACCCTGAATTGACTCTCTTCCGGGCGCTATCA
TGCCATACCGCGAAAGGTTTTGCACCATTCGATGGTGTCGGAATTTCGGGCAGCGTTGGGTCCTGGCCAC
GGGTGCGCATGATCTAGAGCTGCCTCGCGCGTTTCGGTGATGACGGTGAAAACCTCTGACACATGCAGCT
CCCGGAGACGGTCACAGCTTGTCTGTAAGCGGATGCCGGGAGCAGACAAGCCCGTCAGGGCGCGTCAGCG
GGTGTTGGCGGGTGTCGGGGCGCAGCCATGACCCAGTCACGTAGCGATAGCGGAGTGTATACTGGCTTAA
CTATGCGGCATCAGAGCAGATTGTACTGAGAGTGCACCATATGCGGTGTGAAATACCGCACAGATGCGTA
AGGAGAAAATACCGCATCAGGCGCTCTTCCGCTTCCTCGCTCACTGACTCGCTGCGCTCGGTCGTTCGGC
TGCGGCGAGCGGTATCAGCTCACTCAAAGGCGGTAATACGGTTATCCACAGAATCAGGGGATAACGCAGG
AAAGAACATGTGAGCAAAAGGCCAGCAAAAGGCCAGGAACCGTAAAAAGGCCGCGTTGCTGGCGTTTTTC
CATAGGCTCCGCCCCCCTGACGAGCATCACAAAAATCGACGCTCAAGTCAGAGGTGGCGAAACCCGACAG
GACTATAAAGATACCAGGCGTTTCCCCCTGGAAGCTCCCTCGTGCGCTCTCCTGTTCCGACCCTGCCGCT
TACCGGATACCTGTCCGCCTTTCTCCCTTCGGGAAGCGTGGCGCTTTCTCATAGCTCACGCTGTAGGTAT
CTCAGTTCGGTGTAGGTCGTTCGCTCCAAGCTGGGCTGTGTGCACGAACCCCCCGTTCAGCCCGACCGCT
GCGCCTTATCCGGTAACTATCGTCTTGAGTCCAACCCGGTAAGACACGACTTATCGCCACTGGCAGCAGC
CACTGGTAACAGGATTAGCAGAGCGAGGTATGTAGGCGGTGCTACAGAGTTCTTGAAGTGGTGGCCTAAC
TACGGCTACACTAGAAGGACAGTATTTGGTATCTGCGCTCTGCTGAAGCCAGTTACCTTCGGAAAAAGAG
TTGGTAGCTCTTGATCCGGCAAACAAACCACCGCTGGTAGCGGTGGTTTTTTTGTTTGCAAGCAGCAGAT
TACGCGCAGAAAAAAAGGATCTCAAGAAGATCCTTTGATCTTTTCTACGGGGTCTGACGCTCAGTGGAAC
GAAAACTCACGTTAAGGGATTTTGGTCATGAGATTATCAAAAAGGATCTTCACCTAGATCCTTTTAAATT
AAAAATGAAGTTTTAAATCAATCTAAAGTATATATGAGTAAACTTGGTCTGACAGTTACCAATGCTTAAT
CAGTGAGGCACCTATCTCAGCGATCTGTCTATTTCGTTCATCCATAGTTGCCTGACTCCCCGTCGTGTAG
ATAACTACGATACGGGAGGGCTTACCATCTGGCCCCAGTGCTGCAATGATACCGCGAGACCCACGCTCAC
CGGCTCCAGATTTATCAGCAATAAACCAGCCAGCCGGAAGGGCCGAGCGCAGAAGTGGTCCTGCAACTTT
ATCCGCCTCCATCCAGTCTATTAATTGTTGCCGGGAAGCTAGAGTAAGTAGTTCGCCAGTTAATAGTTTG
CGCAACGTTGTTGCCATTGCTACAGGCATCGTGGTGTCACGCTCGTCGTTTGGTATGGCTTCATTCAGCT
CCGGTTCCCAACGATCAAGGCGAGTTACATGATCCCCCATGTTGTGCAAAAAAGCGGTTAGCTCCTTCGG
TCCTCCGATCGTTGTCAGAAGTAAGTTGGCCGCAGTGTTATCACTCATGGTTATGGCAGCACTGCATAAT
TCTCTTACTGTCATGCCATCCGTAAGATGCTTTTCTGTGACTGGTGAGTACTCAACCAAGTCATTCTGAG
AATAGTGTATGCGGCGACCGAGTTGCTCTTGCCCGGCGTCAATACGGGATAATACCGCGCCACATAGCAG
AACTTTAAAAGTGCTCATCATTGGAAAACGTTCTTCGGGGCGAAAACTCTCAAGGATCTTACCGCTGTTG
AGATCCAGTTCGATGTAACCCACTCGTGCACCCAACTGATCTTCAGCATCTTTTACTTTCACCAGCGTTT
CTGGGTGAGCAAAAACAGGAAGGCAAAATGCCGCAAAAAAGGGAATAAGGGCGACACGGAAATGTTGAAT
ACTCATACTCTTCCTTTTTCAATATTATTGAAGCATTTATCAGGGTTATTGTCTCATGAGCGGATACATA
TTTGAATGTATTTAGAAAAATAAACAAATAGGGGTTCCGCGCACATTTCCCCGAAAAGTGCCACCTGACG
TCTAAGAAACCATTATTATCATGACATTAACCTATAAAAATAGGCGTATCACGAGGCCCTTTCGTCTTCA
C
